Addgene plasmid #133069: pcDNA RBD-GFP11
Purpose: Expresses RBD domain with tripartite split GFP11 (M4)
Depositing lab: Stéphanie Cabantous. Depositing organization: INSERM U1037, Centre de Cancerologie de Toulouse. Publication: High-content tripartite split-GFP cell-based assays to screen for modulators of small GTPase activation. Koraichi F, Gence R, Bouchenot C, Grosjean S, Lajoie-Mazenc I, Favre G, Cabantous S. J Cell Sci. 2018 Jan 8;131(1). pii: jcs.210419. doi: 10.1242/jcs.210419. PubMed 29192060.
Backbone
  Vector backbone: pcDNA 3.1
  Total vector size (bp): 5371
  Vector type: Mammalian Expression
  Selectable markers: Zeocin
Growth in bacteria
  Bacterial resistance: Ampicillin, 100 μg/mL
  Growth temperature: 37°C
  Growth strain: DH5alpha
  Copy number: High Copy
Gene/Insert
  Gene/Insert name: RBD (Rhotekin-Rho Binding Domain)
  Species: Synthetic
  Promoter: CMV
  Tag / fusion protein: GFP11 (tripartite split-GFP) (C terminal on backbone)
  Cloning method: Restriction Enzyme; 5′ cloning site NotI (unknown if destroyed); 3′ cloning site ClaI (unknown if destroyed)
  Sequencing primers: 5′ CMV-F; 3′ CAAACAACAGATGGCTGGC
Terms and licenses: Academic/Nonprofit Terms; Industry Terms: Not Available to Industry
How to cite: pcDNA RBD-GFP11 was a gift from Stéphanie Cabantous (Addgene plasmid # 133069 ; http://n2t.net/addgene:133069 ; RRID:Addgene_133069)
