[The description below was written by a language model from this plasmid's Addgene catalogue record and pLannotate feature annotations shown in this document.]
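Description:
pcDNA RBD-GFP11 is a mammalian expression plasmid of about 5.4 kb built on a pcDNA 3.1 backbone. It is maintained in E. coli through a high-copy ColE1/pUC-type origin and an ampicillin resistance gene (β-lactamase with its own promoter), and it also carries an f1 phage origin. For selection in mammalian cells it has a Zeocin resistance cassette in which the Sh ble gene (BleoR) sits downstream of both the SV40 enhancer/early promoter and the bacterial EM7 promoter and is terminated by an SV40 polyadenylation signal.

The payload is the Rho-binding domain (RBD) of Rhotekin, cloned between NotI and ClaI sites and fused at its C terminus to GFP11, the short β-strand tag of the tripartite split-GFP system (noted as the M4 variant). Transcription is driven by the CMV immediate-early enhancer and promoter and ends at the bovine growth hormone poly(A) signal; a T7 promoter lies upstream of the coding region. The catalogue lists the insert as synthetic, while the automated annotation matches it to a fragment of rat Rtkn. The short segment that follows, labelled as a CyPet fragment, most likely corresponds to the GFP-derived GFP11 tag rather than to a cyan fluorescent protein. Other small hits, such as the truncated HIV-1 LTR, lacI and second ble fragments, appear to be annotation artefacts of backbone sequence.

In the tripartite split-GFP approach, fluorescence is reconstituted only when a GFP11-tagged protein and a GFP10-tagged partner interact in the presence of the complementary GFP1-9 detector. Because the Rhotekin RBD binds the active form of Rho GTPases, this construct serves as the effector half of cell-based reporters of small GTPase activation, used in high-content screens for modulators.
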