Features (pLannotate 1.2.2; 22 found; start..end, strand, type, name):
     29..81      -  misc_feature   bom (fragment): basis of mobility region from pBR322
    236..615     +  enhancer       CMV enhancer: human cytomegalovirus immediate early enhancer
    616..819     +  promoter       CMV promoter: human cytomegalovirus (CMV) immediate early promoter
    815..848     +  LTR            5' LTR (truncated) (fragment): truncated 5' long terminal repeat (LTR) from HIV-1
    864..882     +  promoter       T7 promoter: promoter for bacteriophage T7 RNA polymerase
    990..1238    +  CDS            Rtkn (fragment): RTKN_RAT - Experimental evidence at protein level: Swiss-Prot protein existence level 1. Mediates Rho signaling to activate NF-kappa-B and may confer increased resistance to apoptosis to cells in gastric tumorigenesis. May play a novel role in the organization of septin structures (By similarity). From Rattus norvegicus (Rat).
   1281..1334    +  CDS            CyPet (fragment): cyan fluorescent protein optimized for FRET with YPet (Nguyen and Daugherty, 2005) mammalian codon-optimized
   1384..1608    +  polyA_signal   bGH poly(A) signal: bovine growth hormone polyadenylation signal
   1612..1633    +  promoter       SV40 promoter (fragment): SV40 enhancer and early promoter
   1654..2082    +  rep_origin     f1 ori (sequence partly withheld): f1 bacteriophage origin of replication; arrow indicates direction of (+) strand synthesis
   2096..2425    +  promoter       SV40 promoter: SV40 enhancer and early promoter
   2473..2520    +  promoter       EM7 promoter: synthetic bacterial promoter&nbsp
   2539..2913    +  CDS            BleoR: antibiotic-binding protein; Sh ble from Streptoalloteichus hindustanus; confers resistance to bleomycin, phleomycin, and Zeocin™
   2923..3048    +  CDS            ble (fragment): BLE_KLEPN - Experimental evidence at protein level: Swiss-Prot protein existence level 1. Binding protein with a strong affinity to the bleomycin family of antibiotics. Binds to CL990; an antimitotic-antibiotic compound. From Klebsiella pneumoniae.
   3043..3164    +  polyA_signal   SV40 poly(A) signal: SV40 polyadenylation signal
   3237..3253    -  protein_bind   lac operator: The lac repressor binds to the lac operator to inhibit transcription in E. coli. This inhibition can be relieved by adding lactose or isopropyl-β-D-thiogalactopyranoside (IPTG). lac repressor encoded by lacI
   3261..3291    -  promoter       lac promoter: promoter for the E. coli lac operon
   3306..3327    -  protein_bind   CAP binding site: CAP binding activates transcription in the presence of cAMP. E. coli catabolite activator protein
   3340..3432    -  CDS            lacI (fragment): lac repressor; lacI; The lac repressor binds to the lac operator to inhibit transcription in E. coli. This inhibition can be relieved by adding lactose or isopropyl-β-D-thiogalactopyranoside (IPTG).
   3615..4203    -  rep_origin     ori: high-copy-number ColE1/pMB1/pBR322/pUC origin of replication
   4374..5234    -  CDS            AmpR: β-lactamase; bla; confers resistance to ampicillin, carbenicillin, and related antibiotics
   5235..5339    -  promoter       AmpR promoter: bla
>Addgene plasmid #133069 | pcDNA RBD-GFP11 | addgene full sequence | sequence record 365368 | Addgene NGS Result
CGACGGATCGGGAGATCTCCCGATCCCCTATGGTGCACTCTCAGTACAATCTGCTCTGATGCCGCATAGT
TAAGCCAGTATCTGCTCCCTGCTTGTGTGTTGGAGGTCGCTGAGTAGTGCGCGAGCAAAATTTAAGCTAC
AACAAGGCAAGGCTTGACCGACAATTGCATGAAGAATCTGCTTAGGGTTAGGCGTTTTGCGCTGCTTCGC
GATGTACGGGCCAGATATACGCGTTGACATTGATTATTGACTAGTTATTAATAGTAATCAATTACGGGGT
CATTAGTTCATAGCCCATATATGGAGTTCCGCGTTACATAACTTACGGTAAATGGCCCGCCTGGCTGACC
GCCCAACGACCCCCGCCCATTGACGTCAATAATGACGTATGTTCCCATAGTAACGCCAATAGGGACTTTC
CATTGACGTCAATGGGTGGAGTATTTACGGTAAACTGCCCACTTGGCAGTACATCAAGTGTATCATATGC
CAAGTACGCCCCCTATTGACGTCAATGACGGTAAATGGCCCGCCTGGCATTATGCCCAGTACATGACCTT
ATGGGACTTTCCTACTTGGCAGTACATCTACGTATTAGTCATCGCTATTACCATGGTGATGCGGTTTTGG
CAGTACATCAATGGGCGTGGATAGCGGTTTGACTCACGGGGATTTCCAAGTCTCCACCCCATTGACGTCA
ATGGGAGTTTGTTTTGGCACCAAAATCAACGGGACTTTCCAAAATGTCGTAACAACTCCGCCCCATTGAC
GCAAATGGGCGGTAGGCGTGTACGGTGGGAGGTCTATATAAGCAGAGCTCTCTGGCTAACTAGAGAACCC
ACTGCTTACTGGCTTATCGAAATTAATACGACTCACTATAGGGAGACCCAAGCTGGCTAGCGTTTAAACT
TAAGCTTGGTACCGAGCTCGGATCCACTAGTCCAGTGTGGTGGAATTCTGCAGATATCCAGCACAGTGGC
GGCCGCATGATCCTGGAGGACCTCAATATGCTCTACATCCGGCAGATGGCACTCAGCCTGGAGGACACAG
AGCTGCAGAGGAAACTAGATCATGAGATCCGGATGAGGGATGGGGCCTGCAAGCTGCTGGCAGCCTGCTC
CCAGCGAGAGCAGGCTCTGGAAGCCACCAAGAGCCTGCTGGTGTGCAACAGCCGTATTCTCAGCTACATG
GGTGAGCTGCAGCGGCGAAAGGAGGCCCAGGTGCTGGAGAAGACAGGCATCGATGGTGGCGGTGGCTCTG
GAGGTGGTGGGTCCTCCGGAGAGAAGCGCGACCACATGGTGCTGCTGGAGTACGTGACCGCCGCCGGCAT
CACCGACGCCTCCTAATCTAGAGGGCCCGTTTAAACCCGCTGATCAGCCTCGACTGTGCCTTCTAGTTGC
CAGCCATCTGTTGTTTGCCCCTCCCCCGTGCCTTCCTTGACCCTGGAAGGTGCCACTCCCACTGTCCTTT
CCTAATAAAATGAGGAAATTGCATCGCATTGTCTGAGTAGGTGTCATTCTATTCTGGGGGGTGGGGTGGG
GCAGGACAGCAAGGGGGAGGATTGGGAAGACAATAGCAGGCATGCTGGGGATGCGGTGGGCTCTATGGCT
TCTGAGGCGGAAAGAACCAGCTGGGGCTCTAGGGGGTATCCCC
[124 nt withheld, positions 1654-1777]
C
[91 nt withheld, positions 1779-1869]
A
[49 nt withheld, positions 1871-1919]
CCTTTGACGTTGGAGTCCACGTTCTTT
[37 nt withheld, positions 1947-1983]
ACCCTATCTCGGTCTATTCTTTTGATTTATAAGGGATTTTGCCGATTTCGGCCTATTGGTTAAAAAATGA
GCTGATTTAACAAAAATTTAACGCGAATTAATTCTGTGGAATGTGTGTCAGTTAGGGTGTGGAAAGTCCC
CAGGCTCCCCAGCAGGCAGAAGTATGCAAAGCATGCATCTCAATTAGTCAGCAACCAGGTGTGGAAAGTC
CCCAGGCTCCCCAGCAGGCAGAAGTATGCAAAGCATGCATCTCAATTAGTCAGCAACCATAGTCCCGCCC
CTAACTCCGCCCATCCCGCCCCTAACTCCGCCCAGTTCCGCCCATTCTCCGCCCCATGGCTGACTAATTT
TTTTTATTTATGCAGAGGCCGAGGCCGCCTCTGCCTCTGAGCTATTCCAGAAGTAGTGAGGAGGCTTTTT
TGGAGGCCTAGGCTTTTGCAAAAAGCTCCCGGGAGCTTGTATATCCATTTTCGGATCTGATCAGCACGTG
TTGACAATTAATCATCGGCATAGTATATCGGCATAGTATAATACGACAAGGTGAGGAACTAAACCATGGC
CAAGTTGACCAGTGCCGTTCCGGTGCTCACCGCGCGCGACGTCGCCGGAGCGGTCGAGTTCTGGACCGAC
CGGCTCGGGTTCTCCCGGGACTTCGTGGAGGACGACTTCGCCGGTGTGGTCCGGGACGACGTGACCCTGT
TCATCAGCGCGGTCCAGGACCAGGTGGTGCCGGACAACACCCTGGCCTGGGTGTGGGTGCGCGGCCTGGA
CGAGCTGTACGCCGAGTGGTCGGAGGTCGTGTCCACGAACTTCCGGGACGCCTCCGGGCCGGCCATGACC
GAGATCGGCGAGCAGCCGTGGGGGCGGGAGTTCGCCCTGCGCGACCCGGCCGGCAACTGCGTGCACTTCG
TGGCCGAGGAGCAGGACTGACACGTGCTACGAGATTTCGATTCCACCGCCGCCTTCTATGAAAGGTTGGG
CTTCGGAATCGTTTTCCGGGACGCCGGCTGGATGATCCTCCAGCGCGGGGATCTCATGCTGGAGTTCTTC
GCCCACCCCAACTTGTTTATTGCAGCTTATAATGGTTACAAATAAAGCAATAGCATCACAAATTTCACAA
ATAAAGCATTTTTTTCACTGCATTCTAGTTGTGGTTTGTCCAAACTCATCAATGTATCTTATCATGTCTG
TATACCGTCGACCTCTAGCTAGAGCTTGGCGTAATCATGGTCATAGCTGTTTCCTGTGTGAAATTGTTAT
CCGCTCACAATTCCACACAACATACGAGCCGGAAGCATAAAGTGTAAAGCCTGGGGTGCCTAATGAGTGA
GCTAACTCACATTAATTGCGTTGCGCTCACTGCCCGCTTTCCAGTCGGGAAACCTGTCGTGCCAGCTGCA
TTAATGAATCGGCCAACGCGCGGGGAGAGGCGGTTTGCGTATTGGGCGCTCTTCCGCTTCCTCGCTCACT
GACTCGCTGCGCTCGGTCGTTCGGCTGCGGCGAGCGGTATCAGCTCACTCAAAGGCGGTAATACGGTTAT
CCACAGAATCAGGGGATAACGCAGGAAAGAACATGTGAGCAAAAGGCCAGCAAAAGGCCAGGAACCGTAA
AAAGGCCGCGTTGCTGGCGTTTTTCCATAGGCTCCGCCCCCCTGACGAGCATCACAAAAATCGACGCTCA
AGTCAGAGGTGGCGAAACCCGACAGGACTATAAAGATACCAGGCGTTTCCCCCTGGAAGCTCCCTCGTGC
GCTCTCCTGTTCCGACCCTGCCGCTTACCGGATACCTGTCCGCCTTTCTCCCTTCGGGAAGCGTGGCGCT
TTCTCATAGCTCACGCTGTAGGTATCTCAGTTCGGTGTAGGTCGTTCGCTCCAAGCTGGGCTGTGTGCAC
GAACCCCCCGTTCAGCCCGACCGCTGCGCCTTATCCGGTAACTATCGTCTTGAGTCCAACCCGGTAAGAC
ACGACTTATCGCCACTGGCAGCAGCCACTGGTAACAGGATTAGCAGAGCGAGGTATGTAGGCGGTGCTAC
AGAGTTCTTGAAGTGGTGGCCTAACTACGGCTACACTAGAAGAACAGTATTTGGTATCTGCGCTCTGCTG
AAGCCAGTTACCTTCGGAAAAAGAGTTGGTAGCTCTTGATCCGGCAAACAAACCACCGCTGGTAGCGGTG
GTTTTTTTGTTTGCAAGCAGCAGATTACGCGCAGAAAAAAAGGATCTCAAGAAGATCCTTTGATCTTTTC
TACGGGGTCTGACGCTCAGTGGAACGAAAACTCACGTTAAGGGATTTTGGTCATGAGATTATCAAAAAGG
ATCTTCACCTAGATCCTTTTAAATTAAAAATGAAGTTTTAAATCAATCTAAAGTATATATGAGTAAACTT
GGTCTGACAGTTACCAATGCTTAATCAGTGAGGCACCTATCTCAGCGATCTGTCTATTTCGTTCATCCAT
AGTTGCCTGACTCCCCGTCGTGTAGATAACTACGATACGGGAGGGCTTACCATCTGGCCCCAGTGCTGCA
ATGATACCGCGAGACCCACGCTCACCGGCTCCAGATTTATCAGCAATAAACCAGCCAGCCGGAAGGGCCG
AGCGCAGAAGTGGTCCTGCAACTTTATCCGCCTCCATCCAGTCTATTAATTGTTGCCGGGAAGCTAGAGT
AAGTAGTTCGCCAGTTAATAGTTTGCGCAACGTTGTTGCCATTGCTACAGGCATCGTGGTGTCACGCTCG
TCGTTTGGTATGGCTTCATTCAGCTCCGGTTCCCAACGATCAAGGCGAGTTACATGATCCCCCATGTTGT
GCAAAAAAGCGGTTAGCTCCTTCGGTCCTCCGATCGTTGTCAGAAGTAAGTTGGCCGCAGTGTTATCACT
CATGGTTATGGCAGCACTGCATAATTCTCTTACTGTCATGCCATCCGTAAGATGCTTTTCTGTGACTGGT
GAGTACTCAACCAAGTCATTCTGAGAATAGTGTATGCGGCGACCGAGTTGCTCTTGCCCGGCGTCAATAC
GGGATAATACCGCGCCACATAGCAGAACTTTAAAAGTGCTCATCATTGGAAAACGTTCTTCGGGGCGAAA
ACTCTCAAGGATCTTACCGCTGTTGAGATCCAGTTCGATGTAACCCACTCGTGCACCCAACTGATCTTCA
GCATCTTTTACTTTCACCAGCGTTTCTGGGTGAGCAAAAACAGGAAGGCAAAATGCCGCAAAAAAGGGAA
TAAGGGCGACACGGAAATGTTGAATACTCATACTCTTCCTTTTTCAATATTATTGAAGCATTTATCAGGG
TTATTGTCTCATGAGCGGATACATATTTGAATGTATTTAGAAAAATAAACAAATAGGGGTTCCGCGCACA
TTTCCCCGAAAAGTGCCACCTGACGT
